Addgene plasmid #195631: pBEL2644
Purpose: Complementation of MlaA(D198N)
Depositing lab: Gira Bhabha & Damian Ekiert. Depositing organization: NYU Grossman School of Medicine. Publication: Protein-protein interactions in the Mla lipid transport system probed by computational structure prediction and deep mutational scanning. MacRae MR, Puvanendran D, Haase MAB, Coudray N, Kolich L, Lam C, Baek M, Bhabha G, Ekiert DC. J Biol Chem. 2023 Apr 24:104744. doi: 10.1016/j.jbc.2023.104744. PubMed 37100290.
Backbone
  Vector backbone: pBAD-His
  Vector type: Bacterial Expression
Growth in bacteria
  Bacterial resistance: Ampicillin, 100 μg/mL
  Growth temperature: 37°C
  Growth strain: DH5alpha
  Copy number: High Copy
Gene/Insert
  Gene/Insert name: MlaA
  Species: E. coli
  Mutation: MlaA(D198N)
  Cloning method: Gibson Cloning
Terms and licenses: Academic/Nonprofit Terms; Industry Terms: Not Available to Industry
Depositor comments: Please visit https://www.biorxiv.org/content/10.1101/2022.12.09.519820v1 for bioRxiv preprint.
How to cite: pBEL2644 was a gift from Gira Bhabha & Damian Ekiert (Addgene plasmid # 195631 ; http://n2t.net/addgene:195631 ; RRID:Addgene_195631)
