[The description below was written by a language model from this plasmid's Addgene catalogue record and pLannotate feature annotations shown in this document.]
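Description:
pBEL2644 is a bacterial expression plasmid built on the pBAD-His backbone that carries the E. coli mlaA gene (also known as vacJ) with a D198N point substitution. It is propagated in E. coli through a ColE1/pMB1-type origin, recorded as high copy, and selected with ampicillin via the bla β-lactamase gene under its own promoter. The annotated sequence also contains an M13 phage origin, which can support single-stranded DNA production with helper phage. Short remnants of the pBR322 lineage are present as well (fragments of bom, rop, the tetracycline resistance gene and its promoter); these are annotated only as fragments and are presumably non-functional.

The mlaA coding sequence sits immediately downstream of the araBAD promoter, and the araC regulator gene is encoded on the opposite strand. This is the classic pBAD arrangement, in which AraC represses the promoter in the absence of L-arabinose and activates it when the sugar is present, allowing titratable expression. Transcription is terminated by the rrnB T1 and T2 terminators, which are preceded by a 5S rRNA segment from the same operon. Although the backbone name implies a histidine tag, no tag is annotated in the feature table, so the record does not show whether the expressed protein is tagged.

MlaA is part of the Mla phospholipid transport pathway, which maintains outer membrane lipid asymmetry by retrograde trafficking of phospholipids from the outer to the inner membrane. The stated purpose is complementation with MlaA(D198N), presumably to test whether this variant can restore function in cells lacking mlaA. The associated study examined protein-protein interactions in the Mla system using computational structure prediction and deep mutational scanning.
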