Features (pLannotate 1.2.2; 14 found; start..end, strand, type, name):
     10..294     +  promoter       araBAD promoter: araBAD; promoter of the L-arabinose operon of E. coli; the araC regulatory gene is transcribed in the opposite direction (Guzman et al., 1995)
    315..1067    +  CDS            mlaA: MLAA_ECOLI - Also known as vacJ. Experimental evidence at protein level: Swiss-Prot protein existence level 1. Involved in a phospholipid transport pathway that maintains lipid asymmetry in the outer membrane by retrograde trafficking of phospholipids from the outer membrane to the inner membrane. From Escherichia coli (strain K12).
   1233..1348    +  ncRNA          5S rRNA: Accession: RF00001 - 5S ribosomal RNA
   1352..1438    +  terminator     rrnB T1 terminator: Escherichia coli rrnB; transcription terminator T1 from the E. coli rrnB gene
   1530..1557    +  terminator     rrnB T2 terminator: transcription terminator T2 from the E. coli rrnB gene
   1576..1667    +  promoter       AmpR promoter: bla
   1668..2528    +  CDS            AmpR: β-lactamase; bla; confers resistance to ampicillin, carbenicillin, and related antibiotics
   2570..2950    +  rep_origin     M13 ori (sequence partly withheld): M13 bacteriophage origin of replication; arrow indicates direction of (+) strand synthesis
   3136..3723    +  rep_origin     ori: high-copy-number ColE1/pMB1/pBR322/pUC origin of replication
   3909..3960    -  misc_feature   bom (fragment): basis of mobility region from pBR322
   4076..4115    -  CDS            rop (fragment): Rop protein, which maintains plasmids at low copy number; rop
   4116..4301    -  CDS            TcR (fragment): tetracycline efflux protein; tet; confers resistance to tetracycline
   4311..4329    +  promoter       tet promoter (fragment): E. coli promoter for tetracycline efflux protein gene
   4419..5297    -  CDS            araC: L-arabinose regulatory protein; araC
>Addgene plasmid #195631 | pBEL2644 | addgene full sequence | sequence record 383738 | Addgene NGS Result
CATTCAGAGAAGAAACCAATTGTCCATATTGCATCAGACATTGCCGTCACTGCGTCTTTTACTGGCTCTT
CTCGCTAACCAAACCGGTAACCCCGCTTATTAAAAGCATTCTGTAACAAAGCGGGACCAAAGCCATGACA
AAAACGCGTAACAAAAGTGTCTATAATCACGGCAGAAAAGTCCACATTGATTATTTGCACGGCGTCACAC
TTTGCTATGCCATAGCATTTTTATCCATAAGATTAGCGGATCCTACCTGACGCTTTTTATCGCAACTCTC
TACTGTTTCTCCATACCCGTTTTTTTGGGCTAGCATGAAGCTTCGCCTGTCGGCGCTTGCTCTGGGAACT
ACGCTTCTGGTGGGGTGTGCGAGTTCCGGTACAGATCAGCAAGGGCGTTCTGACCCGTTAGAAGGGTTCA
ACCGCACCATGTACAACTTCAACTTCAATGTATTAGACCCGTATATTGTTCGACCGGTCGCTGTCGCCTG
GCGTGATTATGTTCCGCAACCGGCGCGTAACGGTTTGAGCAACTTTACTGGCAACCTTGAAGAACCTGCG
GTGATGGTTAACTACTTCTTGCAGGGCGACCCTTATCAGGGGATGGTCCACTTTACCCGCTTTTTCCTGA
ACACCATTTTGGGGATGGGCGGTTTTATTGATGTTGCAGGGATGGCGAACCCGAAACTGCAACGGACTGA
ACCTCACCGCTTCGGTAGTACGCTTGGTCATTATGGCGTGGGTTATGGGCCTTACGTTCAGTTACCGTTC
TACGGTAGCTTCACGCTGCGTGATGACGGTGGTGATATGGCGGATGGTTTTTACCCGGTTCTTTCCTGGC
TGACCTGGCCGATGTCTGTGGGTAAATGGACGCTTGAAGGGATCGAAACCCGCGCTCAGCTGCTGAACTC
CGATGGTCTGCTGCGTCAGTCGTCCGATCCTTATATTATGGTGCGCGAAGCGTACTTCCAGCGTCATGAT
TTCATCGCTAATGGCGGCGAACTCAAACCGCAGGAAAATCCGAACGCACAAGCGATTCAGGATGATTTAA
AAGATATTGATTCTGAATAAGGTACCAAATTCCAGAAAAGAGACGCTGAAAAGCGTCTTTTTTCGTTTTG
GTCCTGGTCTGAGGAATGGTTGTAAGCTTGGCTGTTTTGGCGGATGAGAGAAGATTTTCAGCCTGATACA
GATTAAATCAGAACGCAGAAGCGGTCTGATAAAACAGAATTTGCCTGGCGGCAGTAGCGCGGTGGTCCCA
CCTGACCCCATGCCGAACTCAGAAGTGAAACGCCGTAGCGCCGATGGTAGTGTGGGGTCTCCCCATGCGA
GAGTAGGGAACTGCCAGGCATCAAATAAAACGAAAGGCTCAGTCGAAAGACTGGGCCTTTCGTTTTATCT
GTTGTTTGTCGGTGAACGCTCTCCTGAGTAGGACAAATCCGCCGGGAGCGGATTTGAACGTTGCGAAGCA
ACGGCCCGGAGGGTGGCGGGCAGGACGCCCGCCATAAACTGCCAGGCATCAAATTAAGCAGAAGGCCATC
CTGACGGATGGCCTTTTTGCGTTTCTACAAACTCTTTTGTTTATTTTTCTAAATACATTCAAATATGTAT
CCGCTCATGAGACAATAACCCTGATAAATGCTTCAATAATATTGAAAAAGGAAGAGTATGAGTATTCAAC
ATTTCCGTGTCGCCCTTATTCCCTTTTTTGCGGCATTTTGCCTTCCTGTTTTTGCTCACCCAGAAACGCT
GGTGAAAGTAAAAGATGCTGAAGATCAGTTGGGTGCACGAGTGGGTTACATCGAACTGGATCTCAACAGC
GGTAAGATCCTTGAGAGTTTTCGCCCCGAAGAACGTTTTCCAATGATGAGCACTTTTAAAGTTCTGCTAT
GTGGCGCGGTATTATCCCGTGTTGACGCCGGGCAAGAGCAACTCGGTCGCCGCATACACTATTCTCAGAA
TGACTTGGTTGAGTACTCACCAGTCACAGAAAAGCATCTTACGGATGGCATGACAGTAAGAGAATTATGC
AGTGCTGCCATAACCATGAGTGATAACACTGCGGCCAACTTACTTCTGACAACGATCGGAGGACCGAAGG
AGCTAACCGCTTTTTTGCACAACATGGGGGATCATGTAACTCGCCTTGATCGTTGGGAACCGGAGCTGAA
TGAAGCCATACCAAACGACGAGCGTGACACCACGATGCCTGCAGCAATGGCAACAACGTTGCGCAAACTA
TTAACTGGCGAACTACTTACTCTAGCTTCCCGGCAACAATTAATAGACTGGATGGAGGCGGATAAAGTTG
CAGGACCACTTCTGCGCTCGGCCCTTCCGGCTGGCTGGTTTATTGCTGATAAATCTGGAGCCGGTGAGCG
TGGGTCTCGCGGTATCATTGCAGCACTGGGGCCAGATGGTAAGCCCTCCCGTATCGTAGTTATCTACACG
ACGGGGAGTCAGGCAACTATGGATGAACGAAATAGACAGATCGCTGAGATAGGTGCCTCACTGATTAAGC
ATTGGTAACTGTCAGACCAAGTTTACTCATATATACTTTAGATTGATT
[125 nt withheld, positions 2569-2693]
C
[141 nt withheld, positions 2695-2835]
CCTTTGACGTTGGAGTCCACGTTCTTT
[37 nt withheld, positions 2863-2899]
ACCCTATCTCGGGCTATTCTTTTGATTTATAAGGGATTTTGCCGATTTCGGCCTATTGGTTAAAAAATGA
GCTGATTTAACAAAAATTTAACGCGAATTTTAACAAAATATTAACGTTTACAATTTAAAAGGATCTAGGT
GAAGATCCTTTTTGATAATCTCATGACCAAAATCCCTTAACGTGAGTTTTCGTTCCACTGAGCGTCAGAC
CCCGTAGAAAAGATCAAAGGATCTTCTTGAGATCCTTTTTTTCTGCGCGTAATCTGCTGCTTGCAAACAA
AAAAACCACCGCTACCAGCGGTGGTTTGTTTGCCGGATCAAGAGCTACCAACTCTTTTTCCGAAGGTAAC
TGGCTCAGCAGAGCGCAGATACCAAATACTGTCCTTCTAGTGTAGCCGTAGTTAGGCCACCACTTCAAGA
ACTCTGTAGCACCGCCTACATACCTCGCTCTGCTAATCCTGTTACCAGTGGCTGCTGCCAGTGGCGATAA
GTCGTGTCTTACCGGGTTGGACTCAAGACGATAGTTACCGGATAAGGCGCAGCGGTCGGGCTGAACGGGG
GGTTCGTGCACACAGCCCAGCTTGGAGCGAACGACCTACACCGAACTGAGATACCTACAGCGTGAGCTAT
GAGAAAGCGCCACGCTTCCCGAAGGGAGAAAGGCGGACAGGTATCCGGTAAGCGGCAGGGTCGGAACAGG
AGAGCGCACGAGGGAGCTTCCAGGGGGAAACGCCTGGTATCTTTATAGTCCTGTCGGGTTTCGCCACCTC
TGACTTGAGCGTCGATTTTTGTGATGCTCGTCAGGGGGGCGGAGCCTATGGAAAAACGCCAGCAACGCGG
CCTTTTTACGGTTCCTGGCCTTTTGCTGGCCTTTTGCTCACATGTTCTTTCCTGCGTTATCCCCTGATTC
TGTGGATAACCGTATTACCGCCTTTGAGTGAGCTGATACCGCTCGCCGCAGCCGAACGACCGAGCGCAGC
GAGTCAGTGAGCGAGGAAGCGGAAGAGCGCCTGATGCGGTATTTTCTCCTTACGCATCTGTGCGGTATTT
CACACCGCATAGGGTCATGGCTGCGCCCCGACACCCGCCAACACCCGCTGACGCGCCCTGACGGGCTTGT
CTGCTCCCGGCATCCGCTTACAGACAAGCTGTGACCGTCTCCGGGAGCTGCATGTGTCAGAGGTTTTCAC
CGTCATCACCGAAACGCGCGAGGCAGAAGGAGATGGCGCCCAACAGTCCCCCGGCCACGGGGCCTGCCAC
CATACCCACGCCGAAACAAGCGCTCATGAGCCCGAAGTGGCGAGCCCGATCTTCCCCATCGGTGATGTCG
GCGATATAGGCGCCAGCAACCGCACCTGTGGCGCCGGTGATGCCGGCCACGATGCGTCCGGCGTAGAGGA
TCTGCTCATGTTTGACAGCTTATCATCGATGCATAATGTGCCTGTCAAATGGACGAAGCAGGGATTCTGC
AAACCCTATGCTACTCCGTCAAGCCGTCAATTGTCTGATTCGTTACCAATTATGACAACTTGACGGCTAC
ATCATTCACTTTTTCTTCACAACCGGCACGGAACTCGCTCGGGCTGGCCCCGGTGCATTTTTTAAATACC
CGCGAGAAATAGAGTTGATCGTCAAAACCAACATTGCGACCGACGGTGGCGATAGGCATCCGGGTGGTGC
TCAAAAGCAGCTTCGCCTGGCTGATACGTTGGTCCTCGCGCCAGCTTAAGACGCTAATCCCTAACTGCTG
GCGGAAAAGATGTGACAGACGCGACGGCGACAAGCAAACATGCTGTGCGACGCTGGCGATATCAAAATTG
CTGTCTGCCAGGTGATCGCTGATGTACTGACAAGCCTCGCGTACCCGATTATCCATCGGTGGATGGAGCG
ACTCGTTAATCGCTTCCATGCGCCGCAGTAACAATTGCTCAAGCAGATTTATCGCCAGCAGCTCCGAATA
GCGCCCTTCCCCTTGCCCGGCGTTAATGATTTGCCCAAACAGGTCGCTGAAATGCGGCTGGTGCGCTTCA
TCCGGGCGAAAGAACCCCGTATTGGCAAATATTGACGGCCAGTTAAGCCATTCATGCCAGTAGGCGCGCG
GACGAAAGTAAACCCACTGGTGATACCATTCGCGAGCCTCCGGATGACGACCGTAGTGATGAATCTCTCC
TGGCGGGAACAGCAAAATATCACCCGGTCGGCAAACAAATTCTCGTCCCTGATTTTTCACCACCCCCTGA
CCGCGAATGGTGAGATTGAGAATATAACCTTTCATTCCCAGCGGTCGGTCGATAAAAAAATCGAGATAAC
CGTTGGCCTCAATCGGCGTTAAACCCGCCACCAGATGGGCATTAAACGAGTATCCCGGCAGCAGGGGATC
ATTTTGCGCTTCAGCCATACTTTTCATACTCCCGC
